Addgene plasmid #111192: EYFP-p65
Purpose: fluorescent fusion protein
Depositing lab: Johannes A. Schmid. Depositing organization: Medical University of Vienna. Publication: Dynamics of NF kappa B and Ikappa Balpha studied with green fluorescent protein (GFP) fusion proteins. Investigation of GFP-p65 binding to DNa by fluorescence resonance energy transfer. Schmid JA, Birbach A, Hofer-Warbinek R, Pengg M, Burner U, Furtmuller PG, Binder BR, de Martin R. J Biol Chem. 2000 Jun 2;275(22):17035-42. doi: 10.1074/jbc.M000291200. PubMed 10747893.
Backbone
  Vector backbone: pEYFP-C1
  Backbone manufacturer: Clontech
  Vector type: Mammalian Expression
  Selectable markers: Neomycin (select with G418)
Growth in bacteria
  Bacterial resistance: Kanamycin, 50 μg/mL
  Growth temperature: 37°C
  Growth strain: DH5alpha
  Copy number: High Copy
Gene/Insert
  Gene/Insert name: RELA
  Species: H. sapiens (human)
  Entrez Gene: RELA (a.k.a. AIF3BL3, CMCU, NFKB3, p65)
  Tag / fusion protein: EYFP (N terminal on backbone)
  Cloning method: Restriction Enzyme; 5′ cloning site Unknown (unknown if destroyed)
Terms and licenses: Academic/Nonprofit Terms; Industry Terms: Not Available to Industry
How to cite: EYFP-p65 was a gift from Johannes A. Schmid (Addgene plasmid # 111192 ; http://n2t.net/addgene:111192 ; RRID:Addgene_111192)
