[The description below was written by a language model from this plasmid's Addgene catalogue record and pLannotate feature annotations shown in this document.]
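Description:
EYFP-p65 is a mammalian expression plasmid built on the Clontech pEYFP-C1 backbone that produces human RELA (the p65 subunit of NF-κB) fused at its N terminus to enhanced yellow fluorescent protein. In the annotated 6,359-nt sequence, the human cytomegalovirus immediate early enhancer and promoter drive the EYFP coding sequence. This is followed by a short remnant of the multiple cloning site that links it to the RELA open reading frame, and the transcript is terminated by the SV40 polyadenylation signal. The insert was introduced by restriction cloning, but the record does not identify the sites used.

Propagation in E. coli relies on the high-copy ColE1/pUC-type origin, and an f1 origin is also present. A single NeoR/KanR cassette (Tn5 aminoglycoside phosphotransferase) serves both hosts. A bacterial bla-type promoter upstream gives kanamycin resistance in bacteria, while the adjacent SV40 enhancer/early promoter and the HSV TK poly(A) signal allow G418 selection of stably transfected mammalian cells. Several short fragment annotations (RSF ori, SV40 large T antigen, ble, bGH poly(A)) are probably partial matches to backbone sequence rather than functional elements.

The stated purpose is simply a fluorescent fusion protein. The associated publication used fluorescent protein fusions to study the dynamics of NF-κB and IκBα, including fluorescence resonance energy transfer measurements. This fits use of the construct for live-cell imaging of p65 localisation, such as movement between cytoplasm and nucleus, and as a yellow partner in FRET experiments.
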