Features (pLannotate 1.2.2; 16 found; start..end, strand, type, name):
      1..51      +  rep_origin     RSF ori (fragment): Plasmids containing the RSF 1030 origin of replication can be propagated in E. coli cells that contain additional plasmids with compatible origins.
    119..422     +  enhancer       CMV enhancer: human cytomegalovirus immediate early enhancer
    423..626     +  promoter       CMV promoter: human cytomegalovirus (CMV) immediate early promoter
    671..1387    +  CDS            EYFP: EYFP is a basic (constitutively fluorescent) green/yellow fluorescent protein published in 1996, derived from Aequorea victoria. It is reported to be a very rapidly-maturing weak dimer with high acid sensitivity.
   1388..1416    +  misc_feature   MCS (fragment): multiple cloning site
   1421..3073    +  CDS            RELA: TF65_HUMAN - Also known as NFKB3. Experimental evidence at protein level: Swiss-Prot protein existence level 1. NF-kappa-B is a pleiotropic transcription factor present in almost all cell types and is the endpoint of a series of signal transduction events that are initiated by a vast array of stimuli related to many biological processes such as inflammation, immunity, differentiation, cell growth, tumorigenesis and apoptosis. NF-kappa-B is a homo- or heterodimeric complex formed by the Rel-like domain- containing proteins RELA/p65, RELB, NFKB1/p105, NFKB1/p50, REL and NFKB2/p52. The heterodime
   3098..3182    +  CDS            large T antigen (fragment): large T antigen from SV40 (simian virus 40)
   3205..3326    +  polyA_signal   SV40 poly(A) signal: SV40 polyadenylation signal
   3360..3788    -  rep_origin     f1 ori (sequence partly withheld): f1 bacteriophage origin of replication; arrow indicates direction of (+) strand synthesis
   3815..3919    +  promoter       AmpR promoter: bla
   3921..4278    +  promoter       SV40 promoter: SV40 enhancer and early promoter
   4313..5107    +  CDS            NeoR/KanR: aminoglycoside phosphotransferase from Tn5; aph(3')-II (or nptII); confers resistance to neomycin, kanamycin, and G418 (Geneticin®)
   5128..5280    +  CDS            ble (fragment): BLE_KLEPN - Experimental evidence at protein level: Swiss-Prot protein existence level 1. Binding protein with a strong affinity to the bleomycin family of antibiotics. Binds to CL990; an antimitotic-antibiotic compound. From Klebsiella pneumoniae.
   5339..5386    +  polyA_signal   HSV TK poly(A) signal: herpes simplex virus thymidine kinase polyadenylation signal (Cole and Stacy, 1985)
   5477..5493    -  polyA_signal   bGH poly(A) signal (fragment): bovine growth hormone polyadenylation signal
   5715..6303    +  rep_origin     ori: high-copy-number ColE1/pMB1/pBR322/pUC origin of replication
>Addgene plasmid #111192 | EYFP-p65 | addgene full sequence | sequence record 213161 | Addgene NGS Result
CATGTTCTTTCCTGCGTTATCCCCTGATTCTGTGGATAACCGTATTACCGCCATGCATTAGTTATTAATA
GTAATCAATTACGGGGTCATTAGTTCATAGCCCATATATGGAGTTCCGCGTTACATAACTTACGGTAAAT
GGCCCGCCTGGCTGACCGCCCAACGACCCCCGCCCATTGACGTCAATAATGACGTATGTTCCCATAGTAA
CGCCAATAGGGACTTTCCATTGACGTCAATGGGTGGAGTATTTACGGTAAACTGCCCACTTGGCAGTACA
TCAAGTGTATCATATGCCAAGTACGCCCCCTATTGACGTCAATGACGGTAAATGGCCCGCCTGGCATTAT
GCCCAGTACATGACCTTATGGGACTTTCCTACTTGGCAGTACATCTACGTATTAGTCATCGCTATTACCA
TGGTGATGCGGTTTTGGCAGTACATCAATGGGCGTGGATAGCGGTTTGACTCACGGGGATTTCCAAGTCT
CCACCCCATTGACGTCAATGGGAGTTTGTTTTGGCACCAAAATCAACGGGACTTTCCAAAATGTCGTAAC
AACTCCGCCCCATTGACGCAAATGGGCGGTAGGCGTGTACGGTGGGAGGTCTATATAAGCAGAGCTGGTT
TAGTGAACCGTCAGATCCGCTAGCGCTACCGGTCGCCACCATGGTGAGCAAGGGCGAGGAGCTGTTCACC
GGGGTGGTGCCCATCCTGGTCGAGCTGGACGGCGACGTAAACGGCCACAAGTTCAGCGTGTCCGGCGAGG
GCGAGGGCGATGCCACCTACGGCAAGCTGACCCTGAAGTTCATCTGCACCACCGGCAAGCTGCCCGTGCC
CTGGCCCACCCTCGTGACCACCTTCGGCTACGGCCTGCAGTGCTTCGCCCGCTACCCCGACCACATGAAG
CAGCACGACTTCTTCAAGTCCGCCATGCCCGAAGGCTACGTCCAGGAGCGCACCATCTTCTTCAAGGACG
ACGGCAACTACAAGACCCGCGCCGAGGTGAAGTTCGAGGGCGACACCCTGGTGAACCGCATCGAGCTGAA
GGGCATCGACTTCAAGGAGGACGGCAACATCCTGGGGCACAAGCTGGAGTACAACTACAACAGCCACAAC
GTCTATATCATGGCCGACAAGCAGAAGAACGGCATCAAGGTGAACTTCAAGATCCGCCACAACATCGAGG
ACGGCAGCGTGCAGCTCGCCGACCACTACCAGCAGAACACCCCCATCGGCGACGGCCCCGTGCTGCTGCC
CGACAACCACTACCTGAGCTACCAGTCCGCCCTGAGCAAAGACCCCAACGAGAAGCGCGATCACATGGTC
CTGCTGGAGTTCGTGACCGCCGCCGGGATCACTCTCGGCATGGACGAGCTGTACAAGTCCGGACTCAGAT
CTCGAGCTCAAGCTTCCACCATGGACGAACTGTTCCCCCTCATCTTCCCGGCAGAGCCAGCCCAGGCCTC
TGGCCCCTATGTGGAGATCATTGAGCAGCCCAAGCAGCGGGGCATGCGCTTCCGCTACAAGTGCGAGGGG
CGCTCCGCGGGCAGCATCCCAGGCGAGAGGAGCACAGATACCACCAAGACCCACCCCACCATCAAGATCA
ATGGCTACACAGGACCAGGGACAGTGCGCATCTCCCTGGTCACCAAGGACCCTCCTCACCGGCCTCACCC
CCACGAGCTTGTAGGAAAGGACTGCCGGGATGGCTTCTATGAGGCTGAGCTCTGCCCGGACCGCTGCATC
CACAGTTTCCAGAACCTGGGAATCCAGTGTGTGAAGAAGCGGGACCTGGAGCAGGCTATCAGTCAGCGCA
TCCAGACCAACAACAACCCCTTCCAAGTTCCTATAGAAGAGCAGCGTGGGGACTACGACCTGAATGCTGT
GCGGCTCTGCTTCCAGGTGACAGTGCGGGACCCATCAGGCAGGCCCCTCCGCCTGCCGCCTGTCCTTTCT
CATCCCATCTTTGACAATCGTGCCCCCAACACTGCCGAGCTCAAGATCTGCCGAGTGAACCGAAACTCTG
GCAGCTGCCTCGGTGGGGATGAGATCTTCCTACTGTGTGACAAGGTGCAGAAAGAGGACATTGAGGTGTA
TTTCACGGGACCAGGCTGGGAGGCCCGAGGCTCCTTTTCGCAAGCTGATGTGCACCGACAAGTGGCCATT
GTGTTCCGGACCCCTCCCTACGCAGACCCCAGCCTGCAGGCTCCTGTGCGTGTCTCCATGCAGCTGCGGC
GGCCTTCCGACCGGGAGCTCAGTGAGCCCATGGAATTCCAGTACCTGCCAGATACAGACGATCGTCACCG
GATTGAGGAGAAACGTAAAAGGACATATGAGACCTTCAAGAGCATCATGAAGAAGAGTCCTTTCAGCGGA
CCCACCGACCCCCGGCCTCCACCTCGACGCATTGCTGTGCCTTCCCGCAGCTCAGCTTCTGTCCCCAAGC
CAGCACCCCAGCCCTATCCCTTTACGTCATCCCTGAGCACCATCAACTATGATGAGTTTCCCACCATGGT
GTTTCCTTCTGGGCAGATCAGCCAGGCCTCGGCCTTGGCCCCGGCCCCTCCCCAAGTCCTGCCCCAGGCT
CCAGCCCCTGCCCCTGCTCCAGCCATGGTATCAGCTCTGGCCCAGGCCCCAGCCCCTGTCCCAGTCCTAG
CCCCAGGCCCTCCTCAGGCTGTGGCCCCACCTGCCCCCAAGCCCACCCAGGCTGGGGAAGGAACGCTGTC
AGAGGCCCTGCTGCAGCTGCAGTTTGATGATGAAGACCTGGGGGCCTTGCTTGGCAACAGCACAGACCCA
GCTGTGTTCACAGACCTGGCATCCGTCGACAACTCCGAGTTTCAGCAGCTGCTGAACCAGGGCATACCTG
TGGCCCCCCACACAACTGAGCCCATGCTGATGGAGTACCCTGAGGCTATAACTCGCCTAGTGACAGGGGC
CCAGAGGCCCCCCGACCCAGCTCCTGCTCCACTGGGGGCCCCGGGGCTCCCCAATGGCCTCCTTTCAGGA
GATGAAGACTTCTCCTCCATTGCGGACATGGACTTCTCAGCCCTGCTGAGTCAGATCAGCTCCTTGGATC
CACCGGATCTAGATAACTGATCATAATCAGCCATACCACATTTGTAGAGGTTTTACTTGCTTTAAAAAAC
CTCCCACACCTCCCCCTGAACCTGAAACATAAAATGAATGCAATTGTTGTTGTTAACTTGTTTATTGCAG
CTTATAATGGTTACAAATAAAGCAATAGCATCACAAATTTCACAAATAAAGCATTTTTTTCACTGCATTC
TAGTTGTGGTTTGTCCAAACTCATCAATGTATCTTAAGGCGTAAATTGTAAGCGTTAATATTTTGTTAAA
ATTCGCGTTAAATTTTTGTTAAATCAGCTCATTTTTTAACCAATAGGCCGAAATCGGCAAAATCCCTTAT
AAATCAAAAGAATAGACCGAGATAGGGT
[37 nt withheld, positions 3459-3495]
AAAGAACGTGGACTCCAACGTCAAAGG
[49 nt withheld, positions 3523-3571]
T
[91 nt withheld, positions 3573-3663]
G
[124 nt withheld, positions 3665-3788]
CAGGTGGCACTTTTCGGGGAAATGTGCGCGGAACCCCTATTTGTTTATTTTTCTAAATACATTCAAATAT
GTATCCGCTCATGAGACAATAACCCTGATAAATGCTTCAATAATATTGAAAAAGGAAGAGTCCTGAGGCG
GAAAGAACCAGCTGTGGAATGTGTGTCAGTTAGGGTGTGGAAAGTCCCCAGGCTCCCCAGCAGGCAGAAG
TATGCAAAGCATGCATCTCAATTAGTCAGCAACCAGGTGTGGAAAGTCCCCAGGCTCCCCAGCAGGCAGA
AGTATGCAAAGCATGCATCTCAATTAGTCAGCAACCATAGTCCCGCCCCTAACTCCGCCCATCCCGCCCC
TAACTCCGCCCAGTTCCGCCCATTCTCCGCCCCATGGCTGACTAATTTTTTTTATTTATGCAGAGGCCGA
GGCCGCCTCGGCCTCTGAGCTATTCCAGAAGTAGTGAGGAGGCTTTTTTGGAGGCCTAGGCTTTTGCAAA
GATCGATCAAGAGACAGGATGAGGATCGTTTCGCATGATTGAACAAGATGGATTGCACGCAGGTTCTCCG
GCCGCTTGGGTGGAGAGGCTATTCGGCTATGACTGGGCACAACAGACAATCGGCTGCTCTGATGCCGCCG
TGTTCCGGCTGTCAGCGCAGGGGCGCCCGGTTCTTTTTGTCAAGACCGACCTGTCCGGTGCCCTGAATGA
ACTGCAAGACGAGGCAGCGCGGCTATCGTGGCTGGCCACGACGGGCGTTCCTTGCGCAGCTGTGCTCGAC
GTTGTCACTGAAGCGGGAAGGGACTGGCTGCTATTGGGCGAAGTGCCGGGGCAGGATCTCCTGTCATCTC
ACCTTGCTCCTGCCGAGAAAGTATCCATCATGGCTGATGCAATGCGGCGGCTGCATACGCTTGATCCGGC
TACCTGCCCATTCGACCACCAAGCGAAACATCGCATCGAGCGAGCACGTACTCGGATGGAAGCCGGTCTT
GTCGATCAGGATGATCTGGACGAAGAGCATCAGGGGCTCGCGCCAGCCGAACTGTTCGCCAGGCTCAAGG
CGAGCATGCCCGACGGCGAGGATCTCGTCGTGACCCATGGCGATGCCTGCTTGCCGAATATCATGGTGGA
AAATGGCCGCTTTTCTGGATTCATCGACTGTGGCCGGCTGGGTGTGGCGGACCGCTATCAGGACATAGCG
TTGGCTACCCGTGATATTGCTGAAGAGCTTGGCGGCGAATGGGCTGACCGCTTCCTCGTGCTTTACGGTA
TCGCCGCTCCCGATTCGCAGCGCATCGCCTTCTATCGCCTTCTTGACGAGTTCTTCTGAGCGGGACTCTG
GGGTTCGAAATGACCGACCAAGCGACGCCCAACCTGCCATCACGAGATTTCGATTCCACCGCCGCCTTCT
ATGAAAGGTTGGGCTTCGGAATCGTTTTCCGGGACGCCGGCTGGATGATCCTCCAGCGCGGGGATCTCAT
GCTGGAGTTCTTCGCCCACCCTAGGGGGAGGCTAACTGAAACACGGAAGGAGACAATACCGGAAGGAACC
CGCGCTATGACGGCAATAAAAAGACAGAATAAAACGCACGGTGTTGGGTCGTTTGTTCATAAACGCGGGG
TTCGGTCCCAGGGCTGGCACTCTGTCGATACCCCACCGAGACCCCATTGGGGCCAATACGCCCGCGTTTC
TTCCTTTTCCCCACCCCACCCCCCAAGTTCGGGTGAAGGCCCAGGGCTCGCAGCCAACGTCGGGGCGGCA
GGCCCTGCCATAGCCTCAGGTTACTCATATATACTTTAGATTGATTTAAAACTTCATTTTTAATTTAAAA
GGATCTAGGTGAAGATCCTTTTTGATAATCTCATGACCAAAATCCCTTAACGTGAGTTTTCGTTCCACTG
AGCGTCAGACCCCGTAGAAAAGATCAAAGGATCTTCTTGAGATCCTTTTTTTCTGCGCGTAATCTGCTGC
TTGCAAACAAAAAAACCACCGCTACCAGCGGTGGTTTGTTTGCCGGATCAAGAGCTACCAACTCTTTTTC
CGAAGGTAACTGGCTTCAGCAGAGCGCAGATACCAAATACTGTTCTTCTAGTGTAGCCGTAGTTAGGCCA
CCACTTCAAGAACTCTGTAGCACCGCCTACATACCTCGCTCTGCTAATCCTGTTACCAGTGGCTGCTGCC
AGTGGCGATAAGTCGTGTCTTACCGGGTTGGACTCAAGACGATAGTTACCGGATAAGGCGCAGCGGTCGG
GCTGAACGGGGGGTTCGTGCACACAGCCCAGCTTGGAGCGAACGACCTACACCGAACTGAGATACCTACA
GCGTGAGCTATGAGAAAGCGCCACGCTTCCCGAAGGGAGAAAGGCGGACAGGTATCCGGTAAGCGGCAGG
GTCGGAACAGGAGAGCGCACGAGGGAGCTTCCAGGGGGAAACGCCTGGTATCTTTATAGTCCTGTCGGGT
TTCGCCACCTCTGACTTGAGCGTCGATTTTTGTGATGCTCGTCAGGGGGGCGGAGCCTATGGAAAAACGC
CAGCAACGCGGCCTTTTTACGGTTCCTGGCCTTTTGCTGGCCTTTTGCTCA
